Addgene plasmid #144946: TFORF3470
Purpose: Lentiviral vector for overexpressing transcription factor ORFs with unique 24-bp barcodes. Barcodes facilitate identification of transcription factors in pooled screens.
Depositing lab: Feng Zhang. Depositing organization: Broad Institute. Publication: A transcription factor atlas of directed differentiation. Joung J, Ma S, Tay T, Geiger-Schuller KR, Kirchgatterer PC, Verdine VK, Guo B, Arias-Garcia MA, Allen WE, Singh A, Kuksenko O, Abudayyeh OO, Gootenberg JS, Fu Z, Macrae RK, Buenrostro JD, Regev A, Zhang F. Cell. 2023 Jan 5;186(1):209-229.e26. doi: 10.1016/j.cell.2022.11.026. PubMed 36608654.
Backbone
  Vector backbone: pLX_TRC317
  Backbone manufacturer: Broad Institute Genetic Perturbation Platform
  Backbone size w/o insert (bp): 8264
  Vector type: Mammalian Expression, Lentiviral
  Selectable markers: Puromycin
Growth in bacteria
  Bacterial resistance: Ampicillin, 100 μg/mL
  Growth temperature: 37°C
  Growth strain: NEB Stable
  Copy number: High Copy
Gene/Insert
  Gene/Insert name: ZNF726
  Species: H. sapiens (human)
  Insert size (bp): 440
  Entrez Gene: ZNF726 (a.k.a. ZNF92P3)
  Promoter: EF1a
  Tag / fusion protein: V5 (C terminal on insert)
  Cloning method: Gateway Cloning
  Sequencing primers: 5′ GGGTGGAGACTGAAGTTAGGCCAG; 3′ CACATAGCGTAAAAGGAGCAACATAG
Resource information
  A portion of this plasmid was derived from a plasmid made by: Broad Institute Genetic Perturbation Platform
Terms and licenses: Academic/Nonprofit Terms; Industry Terms: Not Available to Industry
Depositor comments: NM_001348689.1 Please test multiple small colonies in case of plasmid recombination. To make this collection available in a timely manner, a portion of this collection was not fully sequenced by Addgene. If an Addgene verified full plasmid sequence is not available, please contact us prior to placing an order to request the full sequence.
How to cite: TFORF3470 was a gift from Feng Zhang (Addgene plasmid # 144946 ; http://n2t.net/addgene:144946 ; RRID:Addgene_144946)
