[The description below was written by a language model from this plasmid's Addgene catalogue record and pLannotate feature annotations shown in this document.]
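Description:
TFORF3470 is a lentiviral mammalian expression plasmid built on the pLX_TRC317 backbone and carrying a human ZNF726 open reading frame as part of a barcoded transcription factor ORF collection. It is propagated in E. coli through a high-copy ColE1/pUC-type origin with ampicillin resistance (AmpR), and also carries an f1 origin and leftover lac/lacZα cloning-vector elements. The viral portion has a third-generation layout: an RSV promoter drives a truncated HIV-1 5' LTR, followed by the Ψ packaging signal with a gag fragment, the RRE for Rev-dependent export of the genomic RNA, a cPPT/CTS, a WPRE, and a self-inactivating ΔU3 3' LTR, with an SV40 poly(A) signal downstream. The depositor notes that the plasmid can recombine, which is common for LTR-containing vectors.

Two expression units lie between the LTRs. An SV40 early promoter drives puromycin N-acetyltransferase for selecting transduced cells. The EF-1α promoter drives the ORF, which was inserted by Gateway cloning and is flanked by attB1 and attB2 remnants, with a C-terminal V5 epitope tag for detection. The catalogue gives the insert as about 440 bp, a short ZNF726 isoform. The automated annotation labels part of this region as a ZNF720 fragment, most likely reflecting sequence similarity among related zinc finger genes rather than a different insert. The record states that each construct in the collection carries a unique 24-bp barcode, although the feature table does not annotate it. The barcode allows the overexpressed factor to be identified by sequencing. The construct is intended for individual or pooled overexpression screens, such as testing transcription factors for their ability to direct cell differentiation.
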