Features (pLannotate 1.2.2; 34 found; start..end, strand, type, name):
      5..231     +  promoter       RSV promoter: Rous sarcoma virus enhancer/promoter
    232..412     +  LTR            5' LTR (truncated): truncated 5' long terminal repeat (LTR) from HIV-1
    459..584     +  misc_feature   HIV-1 Ψ: packaging signal of human immunodeficiency virus type 1
    568..931     +  CDS            HIV-1 gag (fragment): gag protein from human immunodeficiency virus 1; gag
   1077..1310    +  misc_feature   RRE: The Rev response element (RRE) of HIV-1 allows for Rev-dependent mRNA export from the nucleus to the cytoplasm.
   1687..1713    +  CDS            Rev (fragment): human immunodeficiency virus 1 (HIV-1) Rev protein; rev; enhances nuclear export of unspliced and incompletely spliced viral mRNAs
   1720..1743    +  promoter       SV40 promoter (fragment): SV40 early promoter
   1744..1815    +  promoter       SV40 promoter (fragment): SV40 enhancer and early promoter
   1839..1974    +  rep_origin     SV40 ori: SV40 origin of replication
   2020..2616    +  CDS            PuroR (fragment): puromycin N-acetyltransferase; pac from Streptomyces; confers resistance to puromycin
   2665..2782    +  misc_feature   cPPT/CTS: central polypurine tract and central termination sequence of HIV-1
   2847..2913    +  CDS            small t antigen (fragment): SV40 (simian virus 40) small t antigen
   2920..4098    +  promoter       EF-1α promoter: strong constitutive promoter for human elongation factor EF-1α
   4119..4136    +  protein_bind   attB1 (fragment): mutant version of attB; core recombination site for the Gateway® BP reaction BP Clonase™
   4145..4357    +  CDS            ZNF720 (fragment): ZN720_HUMAN - Experimental evidence at protein level: Swiss-Prot protein existence level 1. From Homo sapiens (Human).
   4383..4400    -  protein_bind   attB2 (fragment): mutant version of attB; core recombination site for the Gateway® BP reaction BP Clonase™
   4409..4450    +  CDS            V5 tag: epitope tag from simian virus 5
   4466..4519    +  promoter       U6 promoter (fragment): RNA polymerase III promoter for human U6 snRNA
   4561..5149    +  misc_feature   WPRE: woodchuck hepatitis virus posttranscriptional regulatory element
   5200..5219    +  misc_feature   cPPT/CTS (fragment): central polypurine tract and central termination sequence of HIV-1
   5221..5454    +  LTR            3' LTR (ΔU3): self-inactivating 3' long terminal repeat (LTR) from HIV-1
   5532..5653    +  polyA_signal   SV40 poly(A) signal: SV40 polyadenylation signal
   5693..5828    +  rep_origin     SV40 ori: SV40 origin of replication
   5849..5867    -  promoter       T7 promoter: promoter for bacteriophage T7 RNA polymerase
   5875..6030    +  CDS            lacZα (fragment): LacZα fragment of β-galactosidase; lacZ fragment
   6035..6463    +  rep_origin     f1 ori (sequence partly withheld): f1 bacteriophage origin of replication; arrow indicates direction of (+) strand synthesis
   6516..6620    +  promoter       AmpR promoter: bla
   6621..7481    +  CDS            AmpR: β-lactamase; bla; confers resistance to ampicillin, carbenicillin, and related antibiotics
   7652..8240    +  rep_origin     ori: high-copy-number ColE1/pMB1/pBR322/pUC origin of replication
   8423..8515    +  CDS            lacI (fragment): lac repressor; lacI; The lac repressor binds to the lac operator to inhibit transcription in E. coli. This inhibition can be relieved by adding lactose or isopropyl-β-D-thiogalactopyranoside (IPTG).
   8528..8549    +  protein_bind   CAP binding site: CAP binding activates transcription in the presence of cAMP. E. coli catabolite activator protein
   8564..8594    +  promoter       lac promoter: promoter for the E. coli lac operon
   8602..8618    +  protein_bind   lac operator: The lac repressor binds to the lac operator to inhibit transcription in E. coli. This inhibition can be relieved by adding lactose or isopropyl-β-D-thiogalactopyranoside (IPTG). lac repressor encoded by lacI
   8663..8681    +  promoter       T3 promoter: promoter for bacteriophage T3 RNA polymerase
>Addgene plasmid #144946 | TFORF3470 | addgene full sequence | sequence record 404518 | Addgene NGS Result
TTAATGTAGTCTTATGCAATACTCTTGTAGTCTTGCAACATGGTAACGATGAGTTAGCAACATGCCTTAC
AAGGAGAGAAAAAGCACCGTGCATGCCGATTGGTGGAAGTAAGGTGGTACGATCGTGCCTTATTAGGAAG
GCAACAGACGGGTCTGACATGGATTGGACGAACCACTGAATTGCCGCATTGCAGAGATATTGTATTTAAG
TGCCTAGCTCGATACATAAACGGGTCTCTCTGGTTAGACCAGATCTGAGCCTGGGAGCTCTCTGGCTAAC
TAGGGAACCCACTGCTTAAGCCTCAATAAAGCTTGCCTTGAGTGCTTCAAGTAGTGTGTGCCCGTCTGTT
GTGTGACTCTGGTAACTAGAGATCCCTCAGACCCTTTTAGTCAGTGTGGAAAATCTCTAGCAGTGGCGCC
CGAACAGGGACTTGAAAGCGAAAGGGAAACCAGAGGAGCTCTCTCGACGCAGGACTCGGCTTGCTGAAGC
GCGCACGGCAAGAGGCGAGGGGCGGCGACTGGTGAGTACGCCAAAAATTTTGACTAGCGGAGGCTAGAAG
GAGAGAGATGGGTGCGAGAGCGTCAGTATTAAGCGGGGGAGAATTAGATCGCGATGGGAAAAAATTCGGT
TAAGGCCAGGGGGAAAGAAAAAATATAAATTAAAACATATAGTATGGGCAAGCAGGGAGCTAGAACGATT
CGCAGTTAATCCTGGCCTGTTAGAAACATCAGAAGGCTGTAGACAAATACTGGGACAGCTACAACCATCC
CTTCAGACAGGATCAGAAGAACTTAGATCATTATATAATACAGTAGCAACCCTCTATTGTGTGCATCAAA
GGATAGAGATAAAAGACACCAAGGAAGCTTTAGACAAGATAGAGGAAGAGCAAAACAAAAGTAAGACCAC
CGCACAGCAAGCGGCCGCTGATCTTCAGACCTGGAGGAGGAGATATGAGGGACAATTGGAGAAGTGAATT
ATATAAATATAAAGTAGTAAAAATTGAACCATTAGGAGTAGCACCCACCAAGGCAAAGAGAAGAGTGGTG
CAGAGAGAAAAAAGAGCAGTGGGAATAGGAGCTTTGTTCCTTGGGTTCTTGGGAGCAGCAGGAAGCACTA
TGGGCGCAGCGTCAATGACGCTGACGGTACAGGCCAGACAATTATTGTCTGGTATAGTGCAGCAGCAGAA
CAATTTGCTGAGGGCTATTGAGGCGCAACAGCATCTGTTGCAACTCACAGTCTGGGGCATCAAGCAGCTC
CAGGCAAGAATCCTGGCTGTGGAAAGATACCTAAAGGATCAACAGCTCCTGGGGATTTGGGGTTGCTCTG
GAAAACTCATTTGCACCACTGCTGTGCCTTGGAATGCTAGTTGGAGTAATAAATCTCTGGAACAGATTTG
GAATCACACGACCTGGATGGAGTGGGACAGAGAAATTAACAATTACACAAGCTTAATACACTCCTTAATT
GAAGAATCGCAAAACCAGCAAGAAAAGAATGAACAAGAATTATTGGAATTAGATAAATGGGCAAGTTTGT
GGAATTGGTTTAACATAACAAATTGGCTGTGGTATATAAAATTATTCATAATGATAGTAGGAGGCTTGGT
AGGTTTAAGAATAGTTTTTGCTGTACTTTCTATAGTGAATAGAGTTAGGCAGGGATATTCACCATTATCG
TTTCAGACCCACCTCCCAACCCCGAGGGGACCCATGCATTGCATCTCAATTAGTCAGCAACCAGGTGTGG
AAAGTCCCCAGGCTCCCCAGCAGGCAGAAGTATGCAAAGCATGCGTCTCAATTAGTCAGCAACCATAGTC
CCGCCCCTAACTCCGCCCATCCCGCCCCTAACTCCGCCCAGTTCCGCCCATTCTCCGCCCCATGGCTGAC
TAATTTTTTTTATTTATGCAGAGGCCGAGGCCGCCTCGGCCTCTGAGCTATTCCAGAAGTAGTGAGGAGG
CTTTTTTGGAGGCCTAGGCTTTTGCAAAAAGCTTTCTAGAGGTACCACCGGAGCTTACCATGACCGAGTA
CAAGCCCACGGTGCGCCTCGCCACCCGCGACGACGTCCCCAGGGCCGTACGCACCCTCGCCGCCGCGTTC
GCCGACTACCCCGCCACGCGCCACACCGTCGATCCGGACCGCCACATCGAGCGGGTCACCGAGCTGCAAG
AACTCTTCCTCACGCGCGTCGGGCTCGACATCGGCAAGGTGTGGGTCGCGGACGACGGCGCCGCCGTGGC
GGTCTGGACCACGCCGGAGAGCGTCGAAGCGGGGGCGGTGTTCGCCGAGATCGGCCCGCGCATGGCCGAG
TTGAGCGGTTCCCGGCTGGCCGCGCAGCAACAGATGGAAGGCCTCCTGGCGCCGCACCGGCCCAAGGAGC
CCGCGTGGTTCCTGGCCACCGTCGGCGTCTCGCCCGACCACCAGGGCAAGGGTCTGGGCAGCGCCGTCGT
GCTCCCCGGAGTGGAGGCGGCCGAGCGCGCCGGGGTGCCCGCCTTCCTGGAGACCTCCGCGCCCCGCAAC
CTCCCCTTCTACGAGCGGCTCGGCTTCACCGTCACCGCCGACGTCGAGGTGCCCGAAGGACCGCGCACCT
GGTGCATGACCCGCAAGCCCGGTGCCAGTTAACGAATTCTAGATCTTGAGACAAATGGCAGTATTCATCC
ACAATTTTAAAAGAAAAGGGGGGATTGGGGGGTACAGTGCAGGGGAAAGAATAGTAGACATAATAGCAAC
AGACATACAAACTAAAGAATTACAAAAACAAATTACAAAAATTCAAAATTTTCGGGTTTATTACAGGGAC
AGCAGAGATCCACTTTGGCGCCGGCTCGAGGCCTGCAGGTGCAAAGATGGATAAAGTTTTAAACAGAGAG
GAATCTTTGCAGCTAATGGACCTTCTAGGTCTTGAAAGGAGTGGGAATTGGCTCCGGTGCCCGTCAGTGG
GCAGAGCGCACATCGCCCACAGTCCCCGAGAAGTTGGGGGGAGGGGTCGGCAATTGAACCGGTGCCTAGA
GAAGGTGGCGCGGGGTAAACTGGGAAAGTGATGTCGTGTACTGGCTCCGCCTTTTTCCCGAGGGTGGGGG
AGAACCGTATATAAGTGCAGTAGTCGCCGTGAACGTTCTTTTTCGCAACGGGTTTGCCGCCAGAACACAG
GTAAGTGCCGTGTGTGGTTCCCGCGGGCCTGGCCTCTTTACGGGTTATGGCCCTTGCGTGCCTTGAATTA
CTTCCACCTGGCTGCAGTACGTGATTCTTGATCCCGAGCTTCGGGTTGGAAGTGGGTGGGAGAGTTCGAG
GCCTTGCGCTTAAGGAGCCCCTTCGCCTCGTGCTTGAGTTGAGGCCTGGCCTGGGCGCTGGGGCCGCCGC
GTGCGAATCTGGTGGCACCTTCGCGCCTGTCTCGCTGCTTTCGATAAGTCTCTAGCCATTTAAAATTTTT
GATGACCTGCTGCGACGCTTTTTTTCTGGCAAGATAGTCTTGTAAATGCGGGCCAAGATCTGCACACTGG
TATTTCGGTTTTTGGGGCCGCGGGCGGCGACGGGGCCCGTGCGTCCCAGCGCACATGTTCGGCGAGGCGG
GGCCTGCGAGCGCGGCCACCGAGAATCGGACGGGGGTAGTCTCAAGCTGGCCGGCCTGCTCTGGTGCCTG
GCCTCGCGCCGCCGTGTATCGCCCCGCCCTGGGCGGCAAGGCTGGCCCGGTCGGCACCAGTTGCGTGAGC
GGAAAGATGGCCGCTTCCCGGCCCTGCTGCAGGGAGCTCAAAATGGAGGACGCGGCGCTCGGGAGAGCGG
GCGGGTGAGTCACCCACACAAAGGAAAAGGGCCTTTCCGTCCTCAGCCGTCGCTTCATGTGACTCCACGG
AGTACCGGGCGCCGTCCAGGCACCTCGATTAGTTCTCGAGCTTTTGGAGTACGTCGTCTTTAGGTTGGGG
GGAGGGGTTTTATGCGATGGAGTTTCCCCACACTGAGTGGGTGGAGACTGAAGTTAGGCCAGCTTGGCAC
TTGATGTAATTCTCCTTGGAATTTGCCCTTTTTGAGTTTGGATCTTGGTTCATTCTCAAGCCTCAGACAG
TGGTTCAAAGTTTTTTTCTTCCATTTCAGGTGTCGTGAGGCTAGCATCGATTGATCAACAAGTTTGTACA
AAAAAGTTGGCACCATGGGACTGTTGACATTTAGGGATGTGGCCATAGAATTCTCTCTGGAGGAGTGGCA
GTGCCTGGACACTGCACAGAAGAATTTATATAGGAATGTGATGTTAGAGAACTACAGAAACCTGGCCTTC
CTGGGTATTGCTGTCTCTAAGCCAGACCTCATCATCTGTCTTGAGAAAGAAAAAGAGCCCTGGAATATGA
AGCGAGATGAGATGGTGGATGAACCCCCAGGTAGGTTGCCAACTTTCTTGTACAAAGTGGTTGATATCGG
TAAGCCTATCCCTAACCCTCTCCTCGGTCTCGATTCTACGTAGTAATGAACTAGTCCGTAACTTGAAAGT
ATTTCGATTTCTTGGCTTTATATATCTTGTGGAAAGGACGAATTCGCAGCGAGTTTGTCCGCCGCACGCG
TTAAGTCGACAATCAACCTCTGGATTACAAAATTTGTGAAAGATTGACTGGTATTCTTAACTATGTTGCT
CCTTTTACGCTATGTGGATACGCTGCTTTAATGCCTTTGTATCATGCTATTGCTTCCCGTATGGCTTTCA
TTTTCTCCTCCTTGTATAAATCCTGGTTGCTGTCTCTTTATGAGGAGTTGTGGCCCGTTGTCAGGCAACG
TGGCGTGGTGTGCACTGTGTTTGCTGACGCAACCCCCACTGGTTGGGGCATTGCCACCACCTGTCAGCTC
CTTTCCGGGACTTTCGCTTTCCCCCTCCCTATTGCCACGGCGGAACTCATCGCCGCCTGCCTTGCCCGCT
GCTGGACAGGGGCTCGGCTGTTGGGCACTGACAATTCCGTGGTGTTGTCGGGGAAATCATCGTCCTTTCC
TTGGCTGCTCGCCTGTGTTGCCACCTGGATTCTGCGCGGGACGTCCTTCTGCTACGTCCCTTCGGCCCTC
AATCCAGCGGACCTTCCTTCCCGCGGCCTGCTGCCGGCTCTGCGGCCTCTTCCGCGTCTTCGCCTTCGCC
CTCAGACGAGTCGGATCTCCCTTTGGGCCGCCTCCCCGCGTCGACTTTAAGACCAATGACTTACAAGGCA
GCTGTAGATCTTAGCCACTTTTTAAAAGAAAAGGGGGGACTGGAAGGGCTAATTCACTCCCAACGAAGAC
AAGATCTGCTTTTTGCTTGTACTGGGTCTCTCTGGTTAGACCAGATCTGAGCCTGGGAGCTCTCTGGCTA
ACTAGGGAACCCACTGCTTAAGCCTCAATAAAGCTTGCCTTGAGTGCTTCAAGTAGTGTGTGCCCGTCTG
TTGTGTGACTCTGGTAACTAGAGATCCCTCAGACCCTTTTAGTCAGTGTGGAAAATCTCTAGCAGTACGT
ATAGTAGTTCATGTCATCTTATTATTCAGTATTTATAACTTGCAAAGAAATGAATATCAGAGAGTGAGAG
GAACTTGTTTATTGCAGCTTATAATGGTTACAAATAAAGCAATAGCATCACAAATTTCACAAATAAAGCA
TTTTTTTCACTGCATTCTAGTTGTGGTTTGTCCAAACTCATCAATGTATCTTATCATGTCTGGCTCTAGC
TATCCCGCCCCTAACTCCGCCCATCCCGCCCCTAACTCCGCCCAGTTCCGCCCATTCTCCGCCCCATGGC
TGACTAATTTTTTTTATTTATGCAGAGGCCGAGGCCGCCTCGGCCTCTGAGCTATTCCAGAAGTAGTGAG
GAGGCTTTTTTGGAGGCCTAGGGACGTACCCAATTCGCCCTATAGTGAGTCGTATTACGCGCGCTCACTG
GCCGTCGTTTTACAACGTCGTGACTGGGAAAACCCTGGCGTTACCCAACTTAATCGCCTTGCAGCACATC
CCCCTTTCGCCAGCTGGCGTAATAGCGAAGAGGCCCGCACCGATCGCCCTTCCCAACAGTTGCGCAGCCT
GAATGGCGAATGGG
[124 nt withheld, positions 6035-6158]
C
[91 nt withheld, positions 6160-6250]
A
[49 nt withheld, positions 6252-6300]
CCTTTGACGTTGGAGTCCACGTTCTTT
[37 nt withheld, positions 6328-6364]
ACCCTATCTCGGTCTATTCTTTTGATTTATAAGGGATTTTGCCGATTTCGGCCTATTGGTTAAAAAATGA
GCTGATTTAACAAAAATTTAACGCGAATTTTAACAAAATATTAACGCTTACAATTTAGGTGGCACTTTTC
GGGGAAATGTGCGCGGAACCCCTATTTGTTTATTTTTCTAAATACATTCAAATATGTATCCGCTCATGAG
ACAATAACCCTGATAAATGCTTCAATAATATTGAAAAAGGAAGAGTATGAGTATTCAACATTTCCGTGTC
GCCCTTATTCCCTTTTTTGCGGCATTTTGCCTTCCTGTTTTTGCTCACCCAGAAACGCTGGTGAAAGTAA
AAGATGCTGAAGATCAGTTGGGTGCACGAGTGGGTTACATCGAACTGGATCTCAACAGCGGTAAGATCCT
TGAGAGTTTTCGCCCCGAAGAACGTTTTCCAATGATGAGCACTTTTAAAGTTCTGCTATGTGGCGCGGTA
TTATCCCGTATTGACGCCGGGCAAGAGCAACTCGGTCGCCGCATACACTATTCTCAGAATGACTTGGTTG
AGTACTCACCAGTCACAGAAAAGCATCTTACGGATGGCATGACAGTAAGAGAATTATGCAGTGCTGCCAT
AACCATGAGTGATAACACTGCGGCCAACTTACTTCTGACAACGATCGGAGGACCGAAGGAGCTAACCGCT
TTTTTGCACAACATGGGGGATCATGTAACTCGCCTTGATCGTTGGGAACCGGAGCTGAATGAAGCCATAC
CAAACGACGAGCGTGACACCACGATGCCTGTAGCAATGGCAACAACGTTGCGCAAACTATTAACTGGCGA
ACTACTTACTCTAGCTTCCCGGCAACAATTAATAGACTGGATGGAGGCGGATAAAGTTGCAGGACCACTT
CTGCGCTCGGCCCTTCCGGCTGGCTGGTTTATTGCTGATAAATCTGGAGCCGGTGAGCGTGGGTCTCGCG
GTATCATTGCAGCACTGGGGCCAGATGGTAAGCCCTCCCGTATCGTAGTTATCTACACGACGGGGAGTCA
GGCAACTATGGATGAACGAAATAGACAGATCGCTGAGATAGGTGCCTCACTGATTAAGCATTGGTAACTG
TCAGACCAAGTTTACTCATATATACTTTAGATTGATTTAAAACTTCATTTTTAATTTAAAAGGATCTAGG
TGAAGATCCTTTTTGATAATCTCATGACCAAAATCCCTTAACGTGAGTTTTCGTTCCACTGAGCGTCAGA
CCCCGTAGAAAAGATCAAAGGATCTTCTTGAGATCCTTTTTTTCTGCGCGTAATCTGCTGCTTGCAAACA
AAAAAACCACCGCTACCAGCGGTGGTTTGTTTGCCGGATCAAGAGCTACCAACTCTTTTTCCGAAGGTAA
CTGGCTTCAGCAGAGCGCAGATACCAAATACTGTTCTTCTAGTGTAGCCGTAGTTAGGCCACCACTTCAA
GAACTCTGTAGCACCGCCTACATACCTCGCTCTGCTAATCCTGTTACCAGTGGCTGCTGCCAGTGGCGAT
AAGTCGTGTCTTACCGGGTTGGACTCAAGACGATAGTTACCGGATAAGGCGCAGCGGTCGGGCTGAACGG
GGGGTTCGTGCACACAGCCCAGCTTGGAGCGAACGACCTACACCGAACTGAGATACCTACAGCGTGAGCT
ATGAGAAAGCGCCACGCTTCCCGAAGGGAGAAAGGCGGACAGGTATCCGGTAAGCGGCAGGGTCGGAACA
GGAGAGCGCACGAGGGAGCTTCCAGGGGGAAACGCCTGGTATCTTTATAGTCCTGTCGGGTTTCGCCACC
TCTGACTTGAGCGTCGATTTTTGTGATGCTCGTCAGGGGGGCGGAGCCTATGGAAAAACGCCAGCAACGC
GGCCTTTTTACGGTTCCTGGCCTTTTGCTGGCCTTTTGCTCACATGTTCTTTCCTGCGTTATCCCCTGAT
TCTGTGGATAACCGTATTACCGCCTTTGAGTGAGCTGATACCGCTCGCCGCAGCCGAACGACCGAGCGCA
GCGAGTCAGTGAGCGAGGAAGCGGAAGAGCGCCCAATACGCAAACCGCCTCTCCCCGCGCGTTGGCCGAT
TCATTAATGCAGCTGGCACGACAGGTTTCCCGACTGGAAAGCGGGCAGTGAGCGCAACGCAATTAATGTG
AGTTAGCTCACTCATTAGGCACCCCAGGCTTTACACTTTATGCTTCCGGCTCGTATGTTGTGTGGAATTG
TGAGCGGATAACAATTTCACACAGGAAACAGCTATGACCATGATTACGCCAAGCGCGCAATTAACCCTCA
CTAAAGGGAACAAAAGCTGGAGCTGCAAGC
