>Addgene plasmid #144946 | TFORF3470 | depositor partial sequence | sequence record 286953 | Insert
ATCGATTGATCAACAAGTTTGTACAAAAAAGTTGGCACCATGGGACTGTTGACATTTAGGGATGTGGCCA
TAGAATTCTCTCTGGAGGAGTGGCAGTGCCTGGACACTGCACAGAAGAATTTATATAGGAATGTGATGTT
AGAGAACTACAGAAACCTGGCCTTCCTGGGTATTGCTGTCTCTAAGCCAGACCTCATCATCTGTCTTGAG
AAAGAAAAAGAGCCCTGGAATATGAAGCGAGATGAGATGGTGGATGAACCCCCAGGTAGGTTGCCAACTT
TCTTGTACAAAGTGGTTGATATCGGTAAGCCTATCCCTAACCCTCTCCTCGGTCTCGATTCTACGTAGTA
ATGAACTAGTCCGTAACTTGAAAGTATTTCGATTTCTTGGCTTTATATATCTTGTGGAAAGGACGAATTC
GCAGCGAGTTTGTCCGCCGC
