>Addgene plasmid #144946 | TFORF3470 | depositor partial sequence | sequence record 286954 | Barcode
ATTCGCAGCGAGTTTGTCCGCCGC
